Addgene plasmid #117981: pET28a-MGGG-ybbr-HIS-SdrG_B1-DK
Purpose: SdrG B1 domain with N-terminal ybbr and sortase tags for covalent immobilization and C-terminal DK peptide for thethering with ClfB
Depositing lab: Hermann Gaub. Depositing organization: Ludwig-Maximilians-Universitaet Muenchen (LMU). Publication: Calcium stabilizes the strongest protein fold. Milles LF, Unterauer EM, Nicolaus T, Gaub HE. Nat Commun. 2018 Nov 12;9(1):4764. doi: 10.1038/s41467-018-07145-6. PubMed 30420680.
Backbone
  Vector backbone: pET28a
  Backbone manufacturer: EMD Biosciences
  Backbone size w/o insert (bp): 5216
  Total vector size (bp): 5687
  Vector type: Bacterial Expression
Growth in bacteria
  Bacterial resistance: Kanamycin, 50 μg/mL
  Growth temperature: 37°C
  Growth strain: DH5alpha
  Copy number: Low Copy
Gene/Insert
  Gene/Insert name: SdrG_B1 (alt name: Staphylococcus epidermidis fibrinogen-binding protein SD-repeat protein G)
  Species: Staphylococcus epidermidis
  Insert size (bp): 471
  Promoter: T7
  Tag / fusion protein: HIS (N terminal on insert); ybbr (N terminal on insert); sortase (N terminal on insert)
  Cloning method: Gibson Cloning
  Sequencing primers: 5′ TAATACGACTCACTATAGGG; 3′ CTAGTTATTGCTCAGCGGT
Terms and licenses: Academic/Nonprofit Terms; Industry Terms: Not Available to Industry
How to cite: pET28a-MGGG-ybbr-HIS-SdrG_B1-DK was a gift from Hermann Gaub (Addgene plasmid # 117981 ; http://n2t.net/addgene:117981 ; RRID:Addgene_117981)
