[The description below was written by a language model from this plasmid's Addgene catalogue record and pLannotate feature annotations shown in this document.]
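Description:
pET28a-MGGG-ybbr-HIS-SdrG_B1-DK is a bacterial expression plasmid built on the pET28a backbone, about 5.7 kb in total, for producing a tagged fragment of the Staphylococcus epidermidis adhesin SdrG (SD-repeat protein G, a fibrinogen-binding protein) in E. coli. It is selected with kanamycin through the aph(3')-Ia KanR gene. It replicates from a pBR322-type ColE1 origin accompanied by bom and rop, consistent with its listing as low copy. An f1 origin is also present, as are the short tetracycline-resistance remnants and other annotation hits typical of this backbone. The two sequence records (depositor and sequencing-derived) differ by only a few bases in length and start at different positions, but they carry the same set of features.

Expression is driven by a T7 promoter with an adjacent lac operator, followed by the T7 gene 10 ribosome binding site and closed by a T7 terminator. The plasmid-borne lacI gene keeps the cassette repressed until IPTG induction in a host that supplies T7 RNA polymerase. The 471 bp insert, assembled by Gibson cloning, encodes the SdrG B1 domain. According to the record, it is preceded by an MGGG sortase motif, a ybbR tag and a His tag. The sortase and ybbR tags allow covalent, site-specific immobilization. The His tag, annotated as a six-codon fragment, serves for affinity purification. A C-terminal DK peptide provides a handle for tethering to ClfB. It is not annotated as such, and the short downstream hit called SET1 is probably an annotation artifact. The design and the associated publication on calcium stabilization of a very strong protein fold point to use in studies of the mechanical stability of the B1 domain.
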