Features (pLannotate 1.2.2; 19 found; start..end, strand, type, name):
     12..467     +  rep_origin     f1 ori (sequence partly withheld): f1 bacteriophage origin of replication; arrow indicates direction of (+) strand synthesis
    494..551     +  promoter       AmpR promoter (fragment): bla
    560..1375    -  CDS            KanR: aminoglycoside phosphotransferase; aph(3')-Ia; confers resistance to kanamycin in bacteria or G418 (Geneticin®) in eukaryotes
   1497..2085    +  rep_origin     ori: high-copy-number ColE1/pMB1/pBR322/pUC origin of replication
   2271..2413    -  misc_feature   bom: basis of mobility region from pBR322
   2515..2706    -  CDS            rop: Rop protein, which maintains plasmids at low copy number; rop
   2723..3103    +  CDS            YPB1_ECOLX: Protein predicted: Swiss-Prot protein existence level 4. From Escherichia coli.
   3175..3466    -  CDS            TcR (fragment): tetracycline efflux protein; tet; confers resistance to tetracycline
   3481..3502    -  protein_bind   CAP binding site: CAP binding activates transcription in the presence of cAMP. E. coli catabolite activator protein
   3515..4597    -  CDS            lacI: lac repressor; lacI; The lac repressor binds to the lac operator to inhibit transcription in E. coli. This inhibition can be relieved by adding lactose or isopropyl-β-D-thiogalactopyranoside (IPTG).
   4598..4675    -  promoter       lacI promoter: lacI
   4683..4962    -  CDS            TcR (fragment): tetracycline efflux protein; tet; confers resistance to tetracycline
   4984..5002    +  promoter       T7 promoter: promoter for bacteriophage T7 RNA polymerase
   5003..5027    +  protein_bind   lac operator: The lac repressor binds to the lac operator to inhibit transcription in E. coli. This inhibition can be relieved by adding lactose or isopropyl-β-D-thiogalactopyranoside (IPTG). lac repressor encoded by lacI
   5042..5064    +  RBS            RBS: efficient ribosome binding site from bacteriophage T7 gene 10 (Olins and Rangwala, 1989)
   5117..5134    +  CDS            9xHis (fragment): 9xHis affinity tag
   5144..5491    +  CDS            sdrG (fragment): SDRG_STAEP - Experimental evidence at protein level: Swiss-Prot protein existence level 1. Binds to the N-terminus of the B beta-chain of human fibrinogen and thereby interferes with thrombin cleavage and release of fibrinopeptide B, thus interfering with fibrin clot formation. This may hinder host defense against microbial infections. From Staphylococcus epidermidis.
   5558..5607    +  CDS            SET1 (fragment): solubility-enhancement tag derived from T7 phage gene 10B
   5615..5662    +  terminator     T7 terminator: transcription terminator for bacteriophage T7 RNA polymerase
>Addgene plasmid #117981 | pET28a-MGGG-ybbr-HIS-SdrG_B1-DK | depositor full sequence | sequence record 222850 | pET28a-MGGG-ybbr-HIS-SdrG_B1-DK sequence 5687 bps
TGGCGAATGGG
[124 nt withheld, positions 12-135]
C
[91 nt withheld, positions 137-227]
A
[49 nt withheld, positions 229-277]
CCTTTGACGTTGGAGTCCACGTTCTTT
[37 nt withheld, positions 305-341]
ACCCTATCTCGGTCTATTCTTTTGATTTATAAGGGATTTTGCCGATTTCGGCCTATTGGTTAAAAAATGA
GCTGATTTAACAAAAATTTAACGCGAATTTTAACAAAATATTAACGTTTACAATTTCAGGTGGCACTTTT
CGGGGAAATGTGCGCGGAACCCCTATTTGTTTATTTTTCTAAATACATTCAAATATGTATCCGCTCATGA
ATTAATTCTTAGAAAAACTCATCGAGCATCAAATGAAACTGCAATTTATTCATATCAGGATTATCAATAC
CATATTTTTGAAAAAGCCGTTTCTGTAATGAAGGAGAAAACTCACCGAGGCAGTTCCATAGGATGGCAAG
ATCCTGGTATCGGTCTGCGATTCCGACTCGTCCAACATCAATACAACCTATTAATTTCCCCTCGTCAAAA
ATAAGGTTATCAAGTGAGAAATCACCATGAGTGACGACTGAATCCGGTGAGAATGGCAAAAGTTTATGCA
TTTCTTTCCAGACTTGTTCAACAGGCCAGCCATTACGCTCGTCATCAAAATCACTCGCATCAACCAAACC
GTTATTCATTCGTGATTGCGCCTGAGCGAGACGAAATACGCGATCGCTGTTAAAAGGACAATTACAAACA
GGAATCGAATGCAACCGGCGCAGGAACACTGCCAGCGCATCAACAATATTTTCACCTGAATCAGGATATT
CTTCTAATACCTGGAATGCTGTTTTCCCGGGGATCGCAGTGGTGAGTAACCATGCATCATCAGGAGTACG
GATAAAATGCTTGATGGTCGGAAGAGGCATAAATTCCGTCAGCCAGTTTAGTCTGACCATCTCATCTGTA
ACATCATTGGCAACGCTACCTTTGCCATGTTTCAGAAACAACTCTGGCGCATCGGGCTTCCCATACAATC
GATAGATTGTCGCACCTGATTGCCCGACATTATCGCGAGCCCATTTATACCCATATAAATCAGCATCCAT
GTTGGAATTTAATCGCGGCCTAGAGCAAGACGTTTCCCGTTGAATATGGCTCATAACACCCCTTGTATTA
CTGTTTATGTAAGCAGACAGTTTTATTGTTCATGACCAAAATCCCTTAACGTGAGTTTTCGTTCCACTGA
GCGTCAGACCCCGTAGAAAAGATCAAAGGATCTTCTTGAGATCCTTTTTTTCTGCGCGTAATCTGCTGCT
TGCAAACAAAAAAACCACCGCTACCAGCGGTGGTTTGTTTGCCGGATCAAGAGCTACCAACTCTTTTTCC
GAAGGTAACTGGCTTCAGCAGAGCGCAGATACCAAATACTGTCCTTCTAGTGTAGCCGTAGTTAGGCCAC
CACTTCAAGAACTCTGTAGCACCGCCTACATACCTCGCTCTGCTAATCCTGTTACCAGTGGCTGCTGCCA
GTGGCGATAAGTCGTGTCTTACCGGGTTGGACTCAAGACGATAGTTACCGGATAAGGCGCAGCGGTCGGG
CTGAACGGGGGGTTCGTGCACACAGCCCAGCTTGGAGCGAACGACCTACACCGAACTGAGATACCTACAG
CGTGAGCTATGAGAAAGCGCCACGCTTCCCGAAGGGAGAAAGGCGGACAGGTATCCGGTAAGCGGCAGGG
TCGGAACAGGAGAGCGCACGAGGGAGCTTCCAGGGGGAAACGCCTGGTATCTTTATAGTCCTGTCGGGTT
TCGCCACCTCTGACTTGAGCGTCGATTTTTGTGATGCTCGTCAGGGGGGCGGAGCCTATGGAAAAACGCC
AGCAACGCGGCCTTTTTACGGTTCCTGGCCTTTTGCTGGCCTTTTGCTCACATGTTCTTTCCTGCGTTAT
CCCCTGATTCTGTGGATAACCGTATTACCGCCTTTGAGTGAGCTGATACCGCTCGCCGCAGCCGAACGAC
CGAGCGCAGCGAGTCAGTGAGCGAGGAAGCGGAAGAGCGCCTGATGCGGTATTTTCTCCTTACGCATCTG
TGCGGTATTTCACACCGCATATATGGTGCACTCTCAGTACAATCTGCTCTGATGCCGCATAGTTAAGCCA
GTATACACTCCGCTATCGCTACGTGACTGGGTCATGGCTGCGCCCCGACACCCGCCAACACCCGCTGACG
CGCCCTGACGGGCTTGTCTGCTCCCGGCATCCGCTTACAGACAAGCTGTGACCGTCTCCGGGAGCTGCAT
GTGTCAGAGGTTTTCACCGTCATCACCGAAACGCGCGAGGCAGCTGCGGTAAAGCTCATCAGCGTGGTCG
TGAAGCGATTCACAGATGTCTGCCTGTTCATCCGCGTCCAGCTCGTTGAGTTTCTCCAGAAGCGTTAATG
TCTGGCTTCTGATAAAGCGGGCCATGTTAAGGGCGGTTTTTTCCTGTTTGGTCACTGATGCCTCCGTGTA
AGGGGGATTTCTGTTCATGGGGGTAATGATACCGATGAAACGAGAGAGGATGCTCACGATACGGGTTACT
GATGATGAACATGCCCGGTTACTGGAACGTTGTGAGGGTAAACAACTGGCGGTATGGATGCGGCGGGACC
AGAGAAAAATCACTCAGGGTCAATGCCAGCGCTTCGTTAATACAGATGTAGGTGTTCCACAGGGTAGCCA
GCAGCATCCTGCGATGCAGATCCGGAACATAATGGTGCAGGGCGCTGACTTCCGCGTTTCCAGACTTTAC
GAAACACGGAAACCGAAGACCATTCATGTTGTTGCTCAGGTCGCAGACGTTTTGCAGCAGCAGTCGCTTC
ACGTTCGCTCGCGTATCGGTGATTCATTCTGCTAACCAGTAAGGCAACCCCGCCAGCCTAGCCGGGTCCT
CAACGACAGGAGCACGATCATGCGCACCCGTGGGGCCGCCATGCCGGCGATAATGGCCTGCTTCTCGCCG
AAACGTTTGGTGGCGGGACCAGTGACGAAGGCTTGAGCGAGGGCGTGCAAGATTCCGAATACCGCAAGCG
ACAGGCCGATCATCGTCGCGCTCCAGCGAAAGCGGTCCTCGCCGAAAATGACCCAGAGCGCTGCCGGCAC
CTGTCCTACGAGTTGCATGATAAAGAAGACAGTCATAAGTGCGGCGACGATAGTCATGCCCCGCGCCCAC
CGGAAGGAGCTGACTGGGTTGAAGGCTCTCAAGGGCATCGGTCGAGATCCCGGTGCCTAATGAGTGAGCT
AACTTACATTAATTGCGTTGCGCTCACTGCCCGCTTTCCAGTCGGGAAACCTGTCGTGCCAGCTGCATTA
ATGAATCGGCCAACGCGCGGGGAGAGGCGGTTTGCGTATTGGGCGCCAGGGTGGTTTTTCTTTTCACCAG
TGAGACGGGCAACAGCTGATTGCCCTTCACCGCCTGGCCCTGAGAGAGTTGCAGCAAGCGGTCCACGCTG
GTTTGCCCCAGCAGGCGAAAATCCTGTTTGATGGTGGTTAACGGCGGGATATAACATGAGCTGTCTTCGG
TATCGTCGTATCCCACTACCGAGATATCCGCACCAACGCGCAGCCCGGACTCGGTAATGGCGCGCATTGC
GCCCAGCGCCATCTGATCGTTGGCAACCAGCATCGCAGTGGGAACGATGCCCTCATTCAGCATTTGCATG
GTTTGTTGAAAACCGGACATGGCACTCCAGTCGCCTTCCCGTTCCGCTATCGGCTGAATTTGATTGCGAG
TGAGATATTTATGCCAGCCAGCCAGACGCAGACGCGCCGAGACAGAACTTAATGGGCCCGCTAACAGCGC
GATTTGCTGGTGACCCAATGCGACCAGATGCTCCACGCCCAGTCGCGTACCGTCTTCATGGGAGAAAATA
ATACTGTTGATGGGTGTCTGGTCAGAGACATCAAGAAATAACGCCGGAACATTAGTGCAGGCAGCTTCCA
CAGCAATGGCATCCTGGTCATCCAGCGGATAGTTAATGATCAGCCCACTGACGCGTTGCGCGAGAAGATT
GTGCACCGCCGCTTTACAGGCTTCGACGCCGCTTCGTTCTACCATCGACACCACCACGCTGGCACCCAGT
TGATCGGCGCGAGATTTAATCGCCGCGACAATTTGCGACGGCGCGTGCAGGGCCAGACTGGAGGTGGCAA
CGCCAATCAGCAACGACTGTTTGCCCGCCAGTTGTTGTGCCACGCGGTTGGGAATGTAATTCAGCTCCGC
CATCGCCGCTTCCACTTTTTCCCGCGTTTTCGCAGAAACGTGGCTGGCCTGGTTCACCACGCGGGAAACG
GTCTGATAAGAGACACCGGCATACTCTGCGACATCGTATAACGTTACTGGTTTCACATTCACCACCCTGA
ATTGACTCTCTTCCGGGCGCTATCATGCCATACCGCGAAAGGTTTTGCGCCATTCGATGGTGTCCGGGAT
CTCGACGCTCTCCCTTATGCGACTCCTGCATTAGGAAGCAGCCCAGTAGTAGGTTGAGGCCGTTGAGCAC
CGCCGCCGCAAGGAATGGTGCATGCAAGGAGATGGCGCCCAACAGTCCCCCGGCCACGGGGCCTGCCACC
ATACCCACGCCGAAACAAGCGCTCATGAGCCCGAAGTGGCGAGCCCGATCTTCCCCATCGGTGATGTCGG
CGATATAGGCGCCAGCAACCGCACCTGTGGCGCCGGTGATGCCGGCCACGATGCGTCCGGCGTAGAGGAT
CGAGATCTCGATCCCGCGAAATTAATACGACTCACTATAGGGGAATTGTGAGCGGATAACAATTCCCCTG
TAGAAATAATTTTGTTTAACTTTAAGAAGGAGATATACATATGGGGGGCGGTGACTCTCTGGAATTCATC
GCTTCTAAACTGGCTCACCACCACCACCACCACGGTTCTGCTCCGGAAAAAACCTATAAAATCGGTGATT
ATGTGTGGGAGGATGTGGATAAAGATGGCATTCAGAATACCAACGATAACGAAAAACCGCTGAGCAATGT
TCTGGTTACCCTGACCTATCCGGATGGCACCAGCAAAAGCGTTCGTACCGATGAAGAAGGTAAATATCAG
TTTGATGGCCTGAAAAATGGCCTGACCTACAAAATCACCTTTGAAACACCGGAAGGTTATACCCCGACCC
TGAAACATAGCGGCACCAATCCGGCACTGGATAGCGAAGGTAATAGCGTTTGGGTTACAATTAATGGCCA
GGATGATATGACCATTGATAGCGGCTTTTATCAGACCCCGGGTTCCGGCTCTCAGTCTGGTTCTTCTGGT
TCTGGTTCTAACGGTGACTAACTCGAGTAAGATCCGGCTGCTAACAAAGCCCGAAAGGAAGCTGAGTTGG
CTGCTGCCACCGCTGAGCAATAACTAGCATAACCCCTTGGGGCCTCTAAACGGGTCTTGAGGGGTTTTTT
GCTGAAAGGAGGAACTATATCCGGAT
