Features (pLannotate 1.2.2; 19 found; start..end, strand, type, name):
     12..34      +  RBS            RBS: efficient ribosome binding site from bacteriophage T7 gene 10 (Olins and Rangwala, 1989)
     87..104     +  CDS            9xHis (fragment): 9xHis affinity tag
    114..461     +  CDS            sdrG (fragment): SDRG_STAEP - Experimental evidence at protein level: Swiss-Prot protein existence level 1. Binds to the N-terminus of the B beta-chain of human fibrinogen and thereby interferes with thrombin cleavage and release of fibrinopeptide B, thus interfering with fibrin clot formation. This may hinder host defense against microbial infections. From Staphylococcus epidermidis.
    528..577     +  CDS            SET1 (fragment): solubility-enhancement tag derived from T7 phage gene 10B
    585..632     +  terminator     T7 terminator: transcription terminator for bacteriophage T7 RNA polymerase
    669..1097    +  rep_origin     f1 ori (sequence partly withheld): f1 bacteriophage origin of replication; arrow indicates direction of (+) strand synthesis
   1150..1207    +  promoter       AmpR promoter (fragment): bla
   1216..2031    -  CDS            KanR: aminoglycoside phosphotransferase; aph(3')-Ia; confers resistance to kanamycin in bacteria or G418 (Geneticin®) in eukaryotes
   2153..2741    +  rep_origin     ori: high-copy-number ColE1/pMB1/pBR322/pUC origin of replication
   2927..3066    -  misc_feature   bom: basis of mobility region from pBR322
   3168..3359    -  CDS            rop: Rop protein, which maintains plasmids at low copy number; rop
   3376..3756    +  CDS            YPB1_ECOLX: Protein predicted: Swiss-Prot protein existence level 4. From Escherichia coli.
   3828..4119    -  CDS            TcR (fragment): tetracycline efflux protein; tet; confers resistance to tetracycline
   4134..4155    -  protein_bind   CAP binding site: CAP binding activates transcription in the presence of cAMP. E. coli catabolite activator protein
   4168..5250    -  CDS            lacI: lac repressor; lacI; The lac repressor binds to the lac operator to inhibit transcription in E. coli. This inhibition can be relieved by adding lactose or isopropyl-β-D-thiogalactopyranoside (IPTG).
   5251..5328    -  promoter       lacI promoter: lacI
   5336..5615    -  CDS            TcR (fragment): tetracycline efflux protein; tet; confers resistance to tetracycline
   5637..5655    +  promoter       T7 promoter: promoter for bacteriophage T7 RNA polymerase
   5656..5680    +  protein_bind   lac operator: The lac repressor binds to the lac operator to inhibit transcription in E. coli. This inhibition can be relieved by adding lactose or isopropyl-β-D-thiogalactopyranoside (IPTG). lac repressor encoded by lacI
>Addgene plasmid #117981 | pET28a-MGGG-ybbr-HIS-SdrG_B1-DK | addgene full sequence | sequence record 227015 | Addgene NGS Result
GTAGAAATAATTTTGTTTAACTTTAAGAAGGAGATATACATATGGGGGGCGGTGACTCTCTGGAATTCAT
CGCTTCTAAACTGGCTCACCACCACCACCACCACGGTTCTGCTCCGGAAAAAACCTATAAAATCGGTGAT
TATGTGTGGGAGGATGTGGATAAAGATGGCATTCAGAATACCAACGATAACGAAAAACCGCTGAGCAATG
TTCTGGTTACCCTGACCTATCCGGATGGCACCAGCAAAAGCGTTCGTACCGATGAAGAAGGTAAATATCA
GTTTGATGGCCTGAAAAATGGCCTGACCTACAAAATCACCTTTGAAACACCGGAAGGTTATACCCCGACC
CTGAAACATAGCGGCACCAATCCGGCACTGGATAGCGAAGGTAATAGCGTTTGGGTTACAATTAATGGCC
AGGATGATATGACCATTGATAGCGGCTTTTATCAGACCCCGGGTTCCGGCTCTCAGTCTGGTTCTTCTGG
TTCTGGTTCTAACGGTGACTAACTCGAGTAAGATCCGGCTGCTAACAAAGCCCGAAAGGAAGCTGAGTTG
GCTGCTGCCACCGCTGAGCAATAACTAGCATAACCCCTTGGGGCCTCTAAACGGGTCTTGAGGGGTTTTT
TGCTGAAAGGAGGAACTATATCCGGATTGGCGAATGGG
[124 nt withheld, positions 669-792]
C
[91 nt withheld, positions 794-884]
A
[49 nt withheld, positions 886-934]
CCTTTGACGTTGGAGTCCACGTTCTTT
[37 nt withheld, positions 962-998]
ACCCTATCTCGGTCTATTCTTTTGATTTATAAGGGATTTTGCCGATTTCGGCCTATTGGTTAAAAAATGA
GCTGATTTAACAAAAATTTAACGCGAATTTTAACAAAATATTAACGCTTACAATTTAGGTGGCACTTTTC
GGGGAAATGTGCGCGGAACCCCTATTTGTTTATTTTTCTAAATACATTCAAATATGTATCCGCTCATGAA
TTAATTCTTAGAAAAACTCATCGAGCATCAAATGAAACTGCAATTTATTCATATCAGGATTATCAATACC
ATATTTTTGAAAAAGCCGTTTCTGTAATGAAGGAGAAAACTCACCGAGGCAGTTCCATAGGATGGCAAGA
TCCTGGTATCGGTCTGCGATTCCGACTCGTCCAACATCAATACAACCTATTAATTTCCCCTCGTCAAAAA
TAAGGTTATCAAGTGAGAAATCACCATGAGTGACGACTGAATCCGGTGAGAATGGCAAAAGTTTATGCAT
TTCTTTCCAGACTTGTTCAACAGGCCAGCCATTACGCTCGTCATCAAAATCACTCGCATCAACCAAACCG
TTATTCATTCGTGATTGCGCCTGAGCGAGACGAAATACGCGATCGCTGTTAAAAGGACAATTACAAACAG
GAATCGAATGCAACCGGCGCAGGAACACTGCCAGCGCATCAACAATATTTTCACCTGAATCAGGATATTC
TTCTAATACCTGGAATGCTGTTTTCCCGGGGATCGCAGTGGTGAGTAACCATGCATCATCAGGAGTACGG
ATAAAATGCTTGATGGTCGGAAGAGGCATAAATTCCGTCAGCCAGTTTAGTCTGACCATCTCATCTGTAA
CATCATTGGCAACGCTACCTTTGCCATGTTTCAGAAACAACTCTGGCGCATCGGGCTTCCCATACAATCG
ATAGATTGTCGCACCTGATTGCCCGACATTATCGCGAGCCCATTTATACCCATATAAATCAGCATCCATG
TTGGAATTTAATCGCGGCCTAGAGCAAGACGTTTCCCGTTGAATATGGCTCATAACACCCCTTGTATTAC
TGTTTATGTAAGCAGACAGTTTTATTGTTCATGACCAAAATCCCTTAACGTGAGTTTTCGTTCCACTGAG
CGTCAGACCCCGTAGAAAAGATCAAAGGATCTTCTTGAGATCCTTTTTTTCTGCGCGTAATCTGCTGCTT
GCAAACAAAAAAACCACCGCTACCAGCGGTGGTTTGTTTGCCGGATCAAGAGCTACCAACTCTTTTTCCG
AAGGTAACTGGCTTCAGCAGAGCGCAGATACCAAATACTGTCCTTCTAGTGTAGCCGTAGTTAGGCAACC
ACTTCAAGAACTCTGTAGCACCGCCTACATACCTCGCTCTGCTAATCCTGTTACCAGTGGCTGCTGCCAG
TGGCGATAAGTCGTGTCTTACCGGGTTGGACTCAAGACGATAGTTACCGGATAAGGCGCAGCGGTCGGGC
TGAACGGGGGGTTCGTGCACACAGCCCAGCTTGGAGCGAACGACCTACACCGAACTGAGATACCTACAGC
GTGAGCTATGAGAAAGCGCCACGCTTCCCGAAGGGAGAAAGGCGGACAGGTATCCGGTAAGCGGCAGGGT
CGGAACAGGAGAGCGCACGAGGGAGCTTCCAGGGGGAAACGCCTGGTATCTTTATAGTCCTGTCGGGTTT
CGCCACCTCTGACTTGAGCGTCGATTTTTGTGATGCTCGTCAGGGGGGCGGAGCCTATGGAAAAACGCCA
GCAACGCGGCCTTTTTACGGTTCCTGGCCTTTTGCTGGCCTTTTGCTCACATGTTCTTTCCTGCGTTATC
CCCTGATTCTGTGGATAACCGTATTACCGCCTTTGAGTGAGCTGATACCGCTCGCCGCAGCCGAACGACC
GAGCGCAGCGAGTCAGTGAGCGAGGAAGCGGAAGAGCGCCTGATGCGGTATTTTCTCCTTACGCATCTGT
GCGGTATTTCACACCGCAATGGTGCACTCTCAGTACAATCTGCTCTGATGCCGCATAGTTAAGCCAGTAT
ACACTCCGCTATCGCTACGTGACTGGGTCATGGCTGCGCCCCGACACCCACCAACACCCGCTGACGCGCC
CTGACGGGCTTGTCTGCTCCCGGCATCCGCTTACAGACAAGCTGTGACCGTCTCCGGGAGCTGCATGTGT
CAGAGGTTTTCACCGTCATCACCGAAACGCGCGAGGCAGCTGCGGTAAAGCTCATCAGCGTGGTCGTGAA
GCGATTCACAGATGTCTGCCTGTTCATCCGCGTCCAGCTCGTTGAGTTTCTCCAGAAGCGTTAATGTCTG
GCTTCTGATAAAGCGGGCCATGTTAAGGGCGGTTTTTTCCTGTTTGGTCACTGATGCCTCCGTGTAAGGG
GGATTTCTGTTCATGGGGGTAATGATACCGATGAAACGAGAGAGGATGCTCACGATACGGGTTACTGATG
ATGAACATGCCCGGTTACTGGAACGTTGTGAGGGTAAACAACTGGCGGTATGGATGCGGCGGGACCAGAG
AAAAATCACTCAGGGTCAATGCCAGCGCTTCGTTAATACAGATGTAGGTGTTCCACAGGGTAGCCAGCAG
CATCCTGCGATGCAGATCCGGAACATAATGGTGCAGGGCGCTGACTTCCGCGTTTCCAGACTTTACGAAA
CACGGAAACCGAAGACCATTCATGTTGTTGCTCAGGTCGCAGACGTTTTGCAGCAGCAGTCGCTTCACGT
TCGCTCGCGTATCGGTGATTCATTCTGCTAACCAGTAAGGCAACCCCGCCAGCCTAGCCGGGTCCTCAAC
GACAGGAGCACGATCATGCGCACCCGTGGGGCCGCCATGCCGGCGATAATGGCCTGCTTCTCGCCGAAAC
GTTTGGTGGCGGGACCAGTGACGAAGGCTTGAGCGAGGGCGTGCAAGATTCCGAATACCGCAAGCGACAG
GCCGATCATCGTCGCGCTCCAGCGAAAGCGGTCCTCGCCGAAAATGACCCAGAGCGCTGCCGGCACCTGT
CCTACGAGTTGCATGATAAAGAAGACAGTCATAAGTGCGGCGACGATAGTCATGCCCCGCGCCCACCGGA
AGGAGCTGACTGGGTTGAAGGCTCTCAAGGGCATCGGTCGAGATCCCGGTGCCTAATGAGTGAGCTAACT
TACATTAATTGCGTTGCGCTCACTGCCCGCTTTCCAGTCGGGAAACCTGTCGTGCCAGCTGCATTAATGA
ATCGGCCAACGCGCGGGGAGAGGCGGTTTGCGTATTGGGCGCCAGGGTGGTTTTTCTTTTCACCAGTGAG
ACGGGCAACAGCTGATTGCCCTTCACCGCCTGGCCCTGAGAGAGTTGCAGCAAGCGGTCCACGCTGGTTT
GCCCCAGCAGGCGAAAATCCTGTTTGATGGTGGTTAACGGCGGGATATAACATGAGCTGTCTTCGGTATC
GTCGTATCCCACTACCGAGATATCCGCACCAACGCGCAGCCCGGACTCGGTAATGGCGCGCATTGCGCCC
AGCGCCATCTGATCGTTGGCAACCAGCATCGCAGTGGGAACGATGCCCTCATTCAGCATTTGCATGGTTT
GTTGAAAACCGGACATGGCACTCCAGTCGCCTTCCCGTTCCGCTATCGGCTGAATTTGATTGCGAGTGAG
ATATTTATGCCAGCCAGCCAGACGCAGACGCGCCGAGACAGAACTTAATGGGCCCGCTAACAGCGCGATT
TGCTGGTGACCCAATGCGACCAGATGCTCCACGCCCAGTCGCGTACCGTCTTCATGGGAGAAAATAATAC
TGTTGATGGGTGTCTGGTCAGAGACATCAAGAAATAACGCCGGAACATTAGTGCAGGCAGCTTCCACAGC
AATGGCATCCTGGTCATCCAGCGGATAGTTAATGATCAGCCCACTGACGCGTTGCGCGAGAAGATTGTGC
ACCGCCGCTTTACAGGCTTCGACGCCGCTTCGTTCTACCACCACCACCACCACGCTGGCACCCAGTTGAT
CGGCGCGAGATTTAATCGCCGCGACAATTTGCGACGGCGCGTGCAGGGCCAGACTGGAGGTGGCAACGCC
AATCAGCAACGACTGTTTGCCCGCCAGTTGTTGTGCCACGCGGTTGGGAATGTAATTCAGCTCCGCCATC
GCCGCTTCCACTTTTTCCCGCGTTTTCGCAGAAACGTGGCTGGCCTGGTTCACCACGCGGGAAACGGTCT
GATAAGAGACACCGGCATACTCTGCGACATCGTATAACGTTACTGGTTTCACATTCACCACCCTGAATTG
ACTCTCTTCCGGGCGCTATCATGCCATACCGCGAAAGGTTTTGCGCCATTCGATGGTGTCCGGGATCTCG
ACGCTCTCCCTTATGCGACTCCTGCATTAGGAAGCAGCCCAGTAGTAGGTTGAGGCCGTTGAGCACCGCC
GCCGCAAGGAATGGTGCATGCAAGGAGATGGCGCCCAACAGTCCCCCGGCCACGGGGCCTGCCACCATAC
CCACGCCGAAACAAGCGCTCATGAGCCCGAAGTGGCGAGCCCGATCTTCCCCATCGGTGATGTCGGCGAT
ATAGGCGCCAGCAACCGCACCTGTGGCGCCGGTGATGCCGGCCACGATGCGTCCGGCGTAGAGGATCGAG
ATCTCGATCCCGCGAAATTAATACGACTCACTATAGGGGAATTGTGAGCGGATAACAATTCCCCT
